>Addgene plasmid #143946 | TFORF1284 | addgene full sequence | sequence record 404607 | Addgene NGS Result
TTAATGTAGTCTTATGCAATACTCTTGTAGTCTTGCAACATGGTAACGATGAGTTAGCAACATGCCTTAC
AAGGAGAGAAAAAGCACCGTGCATGCCGATTGGTGGAAGTAAGGTGGTACGATCGTGCCTTATTAGGAAG
GCAACAGACGGGTCTGACATGGATTGGACGAACCACTGAATTGCCGCATTGCAGAGATATTGTATTTAAG
TGCCTAGCTCGATACATAAACGGGTCTCTCTGGTTAGACCAGATCTGAGCCTGGGAGCTCTCTGGCTAAC
TAGGGAACCCACTGCTTAAGCCTCAATAAAGCTTGCCTTGAGTGCTTCAAGTAGTGTGTGCCCGTCTGTT
GTGTGACTCTGGTAACTAGAGATCCCTCAGACCCTTTTAGTCAGTGTGGAAAATCTCTAGCAGTGGCGCC
CGAACAGGGACTTGAAAGCGAAAGGGAAACCAGAGGAGCTCTCTCGACGCAGGACTCGGCTTGCTGAAGC
GCGCACGGCAAGAGGCGAGGGGCGGCGACTGGTGAGTACGCCAAAAATTTTGACTAGCGGAGGCTAGAAG
GAGAGAGATGGGTGCGAGAGCGTCAGTATTAAGCGGGGGAGAATTAGATCGCGATGGGAAAAAATTCGGT
TAAGGCCAGGGGGAAAGAAAAAATATAAATTAAAACATATAGTATGGGCAAGCAGGGAGCTAGAACGATT
CGCAGTTAATCCTGGCCTGTTAGAAACATCAGAAGGCTGTAGACAAATACTGGGACAGCTACAACCATCC
CTTCAGACAGGATCAGAAGAACTTAGATCATTATATAATACAGTAGCAACCCTCTATTGTGTGCATCAAA
GGATAGAGATAAAAGACACCAAGGAAGCTTTAGACAAGATAGAGGAAGAGCAAAACAAAAGTAAGACCAC
CGCACAGCAAGCGGCCGCTGATCTTCAGACCTGGAGGAGGAGATATGAGGGACAATTGGAGAAGTGAATT
ATATAAATATAAAGTAGTAAAAATTGAACCATTAGGAGTAGCACCCACCAAGGCAAAGAGAAGAGTGGTG
CAGAGAGAAAAAAGAGCAGTGGGAATAGGAGCTTTGTTCCTTGGGTTCTTGGGAGCAGCAGGAAGCACTA
TGGGCGCAGCGTCAATGACGCTGACGGTACAGGCCAGACAATTATTGTCTGGTATAGTGCAGCAGCAGAA
CAATTTGCTGAGGGCTATTGAGGCGCAACAGCATCTGTTGCAACTCACAGTCTGGGGCATCAAGCAGCTC
CAGGCAAGAATCCTGGCTGTGGAAAGATACCTAAAGGATCAACAGCTCCTGGGGATTTGGGGTTGCTCTG
GAAAACTCATTTGCACCACTGCTGTGCCTTGGAATGCTAGTTGGAGTAATAAATCTCTGGAACAGATTTG
GAATCACACGACCTGGATGGAGTGGGACAGAGAAATTAACAATTACACAAGCTTAATACACTCCTTAATT
GAAGAATCGCAAAACCAGCAAGAAAAGAATGAACAAGAATTATTGGAATTAGATAAATGGGCAAGTTTGT
GGAATTGGTTTAACATAACAAATTGGCTGTGGTATATAAAATTATTCATAATGATAGTAGGAGGCTTGGT
AGGTTTAAGAATAGTTTTTGCTGTACTTTCTATAGTGAATAGAGTTAGGCAGGGATATTCACCATTATCG
TTTCAGACCCACCTCCCAACCCCGAGGGGACCCATGCATTGCATCTCAATTAGTCAGCAACCAGGTGTGG
AAAGTCCCCAGGCTCCCCAGCAGGCAGAAGTATGCAAAGCATGCGTCTCAATTAGTCAGCAACCATAGTC
CCGCCCCTAACTCCGCCCATCCCGCCCCTAACTCCGCCCAGTTCCGCCCATTCTCCGCCCCATGGCTGAC
TAATTTTTTTTATTTATGCAGAGGCCGAGGCCGCCTCGGCCTCTGAGCTATTCCAGAAGTAGTGAGGAGG
CTTTTTTGGAGGCCTAGGCTTTTGCAAAAAGCTTTCTAGAGGTACCACCGGAGCTTACCATGACCGAGTA
CAAGCCCACGGTGCGCCTCGCCACCCGCGACGACGTCCCCAGGGCCGTACGCACCCTCGCCGCCGCGTTC
GCCGACTACCCCGCCACGCGCCACACCGTCGATCCGGACCGCCACATCGAGCGGGTCACCGAGCTGCAAG
AACTCTTCCTCACGCGCGTCGGGCTCGACATCGGCAAGGTGTGGGTCGCGGACGACGGCGCCGCCGTGGC
GGTCTGGACCACGCCGGAGAGCGTCGAAGCGGGGGCGGTGTTCGCCGAGATCGGCCCGCGCATGGCCGAG
TTGAGCGGTTCCCGGCTGGCCGCGCAGCAACAGATGGAAGGCCTCCTGGCGCCGCACCGGCCCAAGGAGC
CCGCGTGGTTCCTGGCCACCGTCGGCGTCTCGCCCGACCACCAGGGCAAGGGTCTGGGCAGCGCCGTCGT
GCTCCCCGGAGTGGAGGCGGCCGAGCGCGCCGGGGTGCCCGCCTTCCTGGAGACCTCCGCGCCCCGCAAC
CTCCCCTTCTACGAGCGGCTCGGCTTCACCGTCACCGCCGACGTCGAGGTGCCCGAAGGACCGCGCACCT
GGTGCATGACCCGCAAGCCCGGTGCCAGTTAACGAATTCTAGATCTTGAGACAAATGGCAGTATTCATCC
ACAATTTTAAAAGAAAAGGGGGGATTGGGGGGTACAGTGCAGGGGAAAGAATAGTAGACATAATAGCAAC
AGACATACAAACTAAAGAATTACAAAAACAAATTACAAAAATTCAAAATTTTCGGGTTTATTACAGGGAC
AGCAGAGATCCACTTTGGCGCCGGCTCGAGGCCTGCAGGTGCAAAGATGGATAAAGTTTTAAACAGAGAG
GAATCTTTGCAGCTAATGGACCTTCTAGGTCTTGAAAGGAGTGGGAATTGGCTCCGGTGCCCGTCAGTGG
GCAGAGCGCACATCGCCCACAGTCCCCGAGAAGTTGGGGGGAGGGGTCGGCAATTGAACCGGTGCCTAGA
GAAGGTGGCGCGGGGTAAACTGGGAAAGTGATGTCGTGTACTGGCTCCGCCTTTTTCCCGAGGGTGGGGG
AGAACCGTATATAAGTGCAGTAGTCGCCGTGAACGTTCTTTTTCGCAACGGGTTTGCCGCCAGAACACAG
GTAAGTGCCGTGTGTGGTTCCCGCGGGCCTGGCCTCTTTACGGGTTATGGCCCTTGCGTGCCTTGAATTA
CTTCCACCTGGCTGCAGTACGTGATTCTTGATCCCGAGCTTCGGGTTGGAAGTGGGTGGGAGAGTTCGAG
GCCTTGCGCTTAAGGAGCCCCTTCGCCTCGTGCTTGAGTTGAGGCCTGGCCTGGGCGCTGGGGCCGCCGC
GTGCGAATCTGGTGGCACCTTCGCGCCTGTCTCGCTGCTTTCGATAAGTCTCTAGCCATTTAAAATTTTT
GATGACCTGCTGCGACGCTTTTTTTCTGGCAAGATAGTCTTGTAAATGCGGGCCAAGATCTGCACACTGG
TATTTCGGTTTTTGGGGCCGCGGGCGGCGACGGGGCCCGTGCGTCCCAGCGCACATGTTCGGCGAGGCGG
GGCCTGCGAGCGCGGCCACCGAGAATCGGACGGGGGTAGTCTCAAGCTGGCCGGCCTGCTCTGGTGCCTG
GCCTCGCGCCGCCGTGTATCGCCCCGCCCTGGGCGGCAAGGCTGGCCCGGTCGGCACCAGTTGCGTGAGC
GGAAAGATGGCCGCTTCCCGGCCCTGCTGCAGGGAGCTCAAAATGGAGGACGCGGCGCTCGGGAGAGCGG
GCGGGTGAGTCACCCACACAAAGGAAAAGGGCCTTTCCGTCCTCAGCCGTCGCTTCATGTGACTCCACGG
AGTACCGGGCGCCGTCCAGGCACCTCGATTAGTTCTCGAGCTTTTGGAGTACGTCGTCTTTAGGTTGGGG
GGAGGGGTTTTATGCGATGGAGTTTCCCCACACTGAGTGGGTGGAGACTGAAGTTAGGCCAGCTTGGCAC
TTGATGTAATTCTCCTTGGAATTTGCCCTTTTTGAGTTTGGATCTTGGTTCATTCTCAAGCCTCAGACAG
TGGTTCAAAGTTTTTTTCTTCCATTTCAGGTGTCGTGAGGCTAGCACCGCCACCATGTCGCGGAGGAAGC
AAGCGAAGCCTCAACATTTCCAATCCGACCCCGAAGTGGCCTCGCTCCCCCGGCGAGATGGAGACACAGA
AAAGGGTCAACCGAGTCGCCCTACTAAGAGCAAGGATGCCCACGTCTGTGGCCGGTGCTGTGCCGAGTTC
TTTGAATTATCAGATCTTCTGCTCCACAAGAAGAACTGTACTAAAAATCAATTAGTTTTAATCGTAAATG
AAAATCCAGCCTCCCCACCCGAAACCTTCTCCCCCAGCCCCCCTCCTGATAATCCTGATGAACAAATGAA
TGACACAGTTAACAAAACAGATCAAGTGGACTGCAGCGACCTTTCAGAACACAACGGACTTGACAGGGAA
GAGTCCATGGAGGTGGAGGCCCCGGTTGCTAACAAAAGCGGCAGCGGCACTTCCAGCGGCAGCCACAGCA
GTACCGCCCCAAGCAGCAGCAGCAGCAGCAGCAGCAGCAGCGGCGGCGGCGGCAGCTCCTCCACAGGTAC
CTCAGCGATCACAACCTCTCTACCTCAACTCGGGGACCTGACAACACTGGGCAACTTCTCCGTAATCAAC
AGCAACGTCATCATCGAGAACCTCCAGAGCACCAAGGTGGCGGTGGCCCAGTTCTCCCAGGAAGCGAGGT
GCGGCGGGGCCTCTGGGGGCAAGCTGGCCGTCCCAGCCCTCATGGAACAACTCCTAGCTCTGCAGCAGCA
GCAGATCCACCAGCTGCAATTGATCGAACAGATTCGTCACCAAATATTGCTGTTGGCTTCTCAGAATGCA
GACTTGCCAACATCTTCTAGTCCTTCTCAAGGTACTTTACGAACATCTGCCAACCCCTTGTCCACGCTAA
GTTCCCATTTATCTCAGCAGCTGGCAGCAGCAGCTGGATTGGCACAGAGCCTCGCCAGCCAATCTGCCAG
CATTAGTGGTGTGAAACAGCTACCCCCAATCCAGCTACCTCAGAGCAGTTCTGGCAACACCATCATTCCA
TCCAACAGCGGCTCTTCTCCCAATATGAACATATTGGCAGCGGCAGTTACCACCCCGTCCTCTGAAAAAG
TGGCTTCAAGTGCTGGGGCCTCCCATGTCAGCAACCCAGCGGTCTCATCATCGTCCTCACCAGCTTTTGC
AATAAGCAGTTTATTAAGTCCTGCGTCTAATCCACTTCTACCTCAGCAAGCCTCCGCTAACTCGGTTTTC
CCCAGCCCTTTGCCCAACATCGGAACAACTGCAGAGGATTTAAACTCCTTGTCTGCCTTGGCCCAGCAAA
GAAAAAGCAAGCCACCAAATGTCACTGCCTTTGAAGCGAAAAGTACTTCCGATGAGGCATTCTTCAAACA
CAAGTGCAGGTTCTGCGCGAAGGTCTTTGGGAGTGACAGTGCCTTGCAGATCCACTTGCGTTCCCATACC
GGAGAGAGGCCATTCAAGTGCAACATCTGCGGGAACAGGTTCTCCACCAAGGGGAATCTGAAAGTCCACT
TTCAGCGCCACAAAGAGAAATACCCTCATATCCAGATGAACCCCTATCCTGTGCCTGAGCATTTGGACAA
TATCCCCACGAGTACTGGCATCCCATATGGCATGTCCATCCCTCCAGAGAAGCCAGTCACCAGCTGGCTA
GACACCAAACCAGTCCTGCCTACTCTGACCACTTCAGTCGGCCTGCCGTTGCCCCCAACCCTCCCAAGCC
TCATACCCTTCATCAAGACGGAAGAGCCAGCCCCCATCCCCATCAGCCATTCTGCCACCAGCCCCCCAGG
CTCAGTCAAAAGTGACTCCGGGGGCCCTGAGTCAGCCACAAGAAACCTAGGTGGGCTCCCAGAGGAAGCC
GAAGGGTCCACTCTGCCACCCTCTGGTGGCAAAAGCGAAGAGAGTGGCATGGTCACCAACTCAGTCCCGA
CGGCGAGCAGTAGCGTCCTGAGCTCCCCAGCGGCAGACTGCGGCCCCGCGGGCAGTGCCACCACCTTCAC
CAACCCTTTGTTGCCGCTCATGTCCGAGCAGTTCAAGGCCAAGTTTCCTTTTGGGGGACTCCTGGACTCA
GCTCAGGCATCAGAGACGTCCAAGCTTCAGCAACTGGTAGAAAACATTGACAAGAAGGCCACTGACCCCA
ATGAGTGCATCATCTGCCACCGGGTTCTCAGCTGCCAGAGCGCCTTGAAAATGCACTACAGGACACACAC
TGGGGAGAGGCCCTTTAAGTGTAAGATCTGTGGCCGGGCTTTCACCACGAAAGGGAATCTTAAAACCCAC
TACAGTGTCCATCGTGCTATGCCCCCGCTCAGAGTCCAGCATTCCTGCCCCATCTGCCAGAAGAAGTTCA
CGAACGCTGTGGTCCTGCAGCAGCACATCCGAATGCATATGGGAGGCCAGATCCCCAACACCCCAGTCCC
CGACAGCTACTCTGAGTCCATGGAGTCTGACACAGGTTCCTTTGATGAGAAAAATTTTGATGACCTAGAC
AACTTCTCTGATGAAAACATGGAAGACTGTCCTGAGGGCAGCATCCCTGATACACCTAAGTCTGCAGACG
CCTCCCAAGACAGCTTATCCTCTTCGCCTTTGCCCCTCGAGATGTCGAGCATCGCTGCTTTGGAAAATCA
GATGAAGATGATCAATGCTGGCCTGGCAGAGCAGCTACAGGCCAGCCTGAAGTCAGTGGAGAATGGGTCC
ATCGAGGGGGATGTCCTGACCAATGATTCATCCTCAGTGGGTGGTGACATGGAAAGCCAAAGTGCTGGCA
GCCCAGCCATCTCAGAGTCTACCTCTTCCATGCAGGCTCTGTCCCCGTCCAACAGCACGCAGGAGTTCCA
CAAGTCACCCAGCATTGAGGAGAAACCACAGAGAGCGGTCCCAAGCGAGTTTGCCAATGGTTTGTCTCCC
ACCCCAGTGAATGGTGGGGCTTTGGATTTGACATCTAGTCACGCAGAGAAAATCATCAAAGAAGATTCTT
TGGGGATCCTCTTCCCTTTTAGAGACCGGGGTAAATTTAAAAACACTGCTTGTGACATTTGTGGCAAAAC
ATTTGCTTGTCAGAGTGCCTTGGACATTCACTATAGAAGTCATACCAAAGAGAGACCATTTATTTGCACA
GTTTGCAATCGTGGCTTTTCCACAAAGGGTAATTTGAAGCAGCACATGTTGACACATCAGATGCGAGATC
TGCCATCCCAGCTCTTTGAGCCCAGTTCCAACCTTGGCCCCAATCAGAACTCAGCGGTGATTCCCGCCAA
CTCGTTGTCATCTCTCATCAAGACAGAGGTCAACGGCTTCGTGCATGTTTCTCCTCAGGACAGTAAGGAC
ACCCCCACCAGTCACGTCCCGTCTGGGCCTCTGTCTTCCTCTGCCACATCCCCAGTTCTGCTCCCTGCTC
TGCCCAGGAGAACTCCCAAGCAGCACTACTGCAACACATGTGGCAAAACCTTCTCCTCATCGAGTGCCCT
GCAGATTCACGAGAGAACTCACACTGGAGAGAAACCCTTTGCTTGCACTATTTGTGGAAGAGCTTTCACG
ACTAAAGGCAATCTTAAGGTACACATGGGCACTCACATGTGGAATAGCACCCCTGCACGACGGGGTCGGC
GGCTCTCTGTGGATGGCCCCATGACATTTCTAGGAGGCAATCCCGTCAAGTTCCCAGAAATGTTCCAGAA
GGATTTGGCGGCAAGATCAGGAAGTGGGGATCCTTCCAGCTTCTGGAATCAGTATGCAGCAGCGCTCTCC
AACGGGCTGGCGATGAAGGCCAACGAGATCTCCGTCATTCAGAACGGTGGCATCCCTCCAATTCCTGGAA
GCCTCGGCAGTGGGAACAGCTCACCTGTTAGTGGGCTGACGGGAAACCTGGAGAGGCTCCAGAACTCAGA
GCCCAATGCTCCCCTGGCCGGCCTGGAGAAAATGGCAAGCAGTGAGAACGGAACCAACTTCCGCTTCACC
CGCTTCGTGGAGGACAGCAAGGAGATCGTCACGAGTTAGTAATGAACTAGTCCGTAACTTGAAAGTATTT
CGATTTCTTGGCTTTATATATCTTGTGGAAAGGACGAAAGAGTCCCGGAGGCGTGCCCGATACGCGTTAA
GTCGACAATCAACCTCTGGATTACAAAATTTGTGAAAGATTGACTGGTATTCTTAACTATGTTGCTCCTT
TTACGCTATGTGGATACGCTGCTTTAATGCCTTTGTATCATGCTATTGCTTCCCGTATGGCTTTCATTTT
CTCCTCCTTGTATAAATCCTGGTTGCTGTCTCTTTATGAGGAGTTGTGGCCCGTTGTCAGGCAACGTGGC
GTGGTGTGCACTGTGTTTGCTGACGCAACCCCCACTGGTTGGGGCATTGCCACCACCTGTCAGCTCCTTT
CCGGGACTTTCGCTTTCCCCCTCCCTATTGCCACGGCGGAACTCATCGCCGCCTGCCTTGCCCGCTGCTG
GACAGGGGCTCGGCTGTTGGGCACTGACAATTCCGTGGTGTTGTCGGGGAAATCATCGTCCTTTCCTTGG
CTGCTCGCCTGTGTTGCCACCTGGATTCTGCGCGGGACGTCCTTCTGCTACGTCCCTTCGGCCCTCAATC
CAGCGGACCTTCCTTCCCGCGGCCTGCTGCCGGCTCTGCGGCCTCTTCCGCGTCTTCGCCTTCGCCCTCA
GACGAGTCGGATCTCCCTTTGGGCCGCCTCCCCGCGTCGACTTTAAGACCAATGACTTACAAGGCAGCTG
TAGATCTTAGCCACTTTTTAAAAGAAAAGGGGGGACTGGAAGGGCTAATTCACTCCCAACGAAGACAAGA
TCTGCTTTTTGCTTGTACTGGGTCTCTCTGGTTAGACCAGATCTGAGCCTGGGAGCTCTCTGGCTAACTA
GGGAACCCACTGCTTAAGCCTCAATAAAGCTTGCCTTGAGTGCTTCAAGTAGTGTGTGCCCGTCTGTTGT
GTGACTCTGGTAACTAGAGATCCCTCAGACCCTTTTAGTCAGTGTGGAAAATCTCTAGCAGTACGTATAG
TAGTTCATGTCATCTTATTATTCAGTATTTATAACTTGCAAAGAAATGAATATCAGAGAGTGAGAGGAAC
TTGTTTATTGCAGCTTATAATGGTTACAAATAAAGCAATAGCATCACAAATTTCACAAATAAAGCATTTT
TTTCACTGCATTCTAGTTGTGGTTTGTCCAAACTCATCAATGTATCTTATCATGTCTGGCTCTAGCTATC
CCGCCCCTAACTCCGCCCATCCCGCCCCTAACTCCGCCCAGTTCCGCCCATTCTCCGCCCCATGGCTGAC
TAATTTTTTTTATTTATGCAGAGGCCGAGGCCGCCTCGGCCTCTGAGCTATTCCAGAAGTAGTGAGGAGG
CTTTTTTGGAGGCCTAGGGACGTACCCAATTCGCCCTATAGTGAGTCGTATTACGCGCGCTCACTGGCCG
TCGTTTTACAACGTCGTGACTGGGAAAACCCTGGCGTTACCCAACTTAATCGCCTTGCAGCACATCCCCC
TTTCGCCAGCTGGCGTAATAGCGAAGAGGCCCGCACCGATCGCCCTTCCCAACAGTTGCGCAGCCTGAAT
GGCGAATGGG
[124 nt withheld, positions 9671-9794]
C
[91 nt withheld, positions 9796-9886]
A
[49 nt withheld, positions 9888-9936]
CCTTTGACGTTGGAGTCCACGTTCTTT
[37 nt withheld, positions 9964-10000]
ACCCTATCTCGGTCTATTCTTTTGATTTATAAGGGATTTTGCCGATTTCGGCCTATTGGTTAAAAAATGA
GCTGATTTAACAAAAATTTAACGCGAATTTTAACAAAATATTAACGCTTACAATTTAGGTGGCACTTTTC
GGGGAAATGTGCGCGGAACCCCTATTTGTTTATTTTTCTAAATACATTCAAATATGTATCCGCTCATGAG
ACAATAACCCTGATAAATGCTTCAATAATATTGAAAAAGGAAGAGTATGAGTATTCAACATTTCCGTGTC
GCCCTTATTCCCTTTTTTGCGGCATTTTGCCTTCCTGTTTTTGCTCACCCAGAAACGCTGGTGAAAGTAA
AAGATGCTGAAGATCAGTTGGGTGCACGAGTGGGTTACATCGAACTGGATCTCAACAGCGGTAAGATCCT
TGAGAGTTTTCGCCCCGAAGAACGTTTTCCAATGATGAGCACTTTTAAAGTTCTGCTATGTGGCGCGGTA
TTATCCCGTATTGACGCCGGGCAAGAGCAACTCGGTCGCCGCATACACTATTCTCAGAATGACTTGGTTG
AGTACTCACCAGTCACAGAAAAGCATCTTACGGATGGCATGACAGTAAGAGAATTATGCAGTGCTGCCAT
AACCATGAGTGATAACACTGCGGCCAACTTACTTCTGACAACGATCGGAGGACCGAAGGAGCTAACCGCT
TTTTTGCACAACATGGGGGATCATGTAACTCGCCTTGATCGTTGGGAACCGGAGCTGAATGAAGCCATAC
CAAACGACGAGCGTGACACCACGATGCCTGTAGCAATGGCAACAACGTTGCGCAAACTATTAACTGGCGA
ACTACTTACTCTAGCTTCCCGGCAACAATTAATAGACTGGATGGAGGCGGATAAAGTTGCAGGACCACTT
CTGCGCTCGGCCCTTCCGGCTGGCTGGTTTATTGCTGATAAATCTGGAGCCGGTGAGCGTGGGTCTCGCG
GTATCATTGCAGCACTGGGGCCAGATGGTAAGCCCTCCCGTATCGTAGTTATCTACACGACGGGGAGTCA
GGCAACTATGGATGAACGAAATAGACAGATCGCTGAGATAGGTGCCTCACTGATTAAGCATTGGTAACTG
TCAGACCAAGTTTACTCATATATACTTTAGATTGATTTAAAACTTCATTTTTAATTTAAAAGGATCTAGG
TGAAGATCCTTTTTGATAATCTCATGACCAAAATCCCTTAACGTGAGTTTTCGTTCCACTGAGCGTCAGA
CCCCGTAGAAAAGATCAAAGGATCTTCTTGAGATCCTTTTTTTCTGCGCGTAATCTGCTGCTTGCAAACA
AAAAAACCACCGCTACCAGCGGTGGTTTGTTTGCCGGATCAAGAGCTACCAACTCTTTTTCCGAAGGTAA
CTGGCTTCAGCAGAGCGCAGATACCAAATACTGTTCTTCTAGTGTAGCCGTAGTTAGGCCACCACTTCAA
GAACTCTGTAGCACCGCCTACATACCTCGCTCTGCTAATCCTGTTACCAGTGGCTGCTGCCAGTGGCGAT
AAGTCGTGTCTTACCGGGTTGGACTCAAGACGATAGTTACCGGATAAGGCGCAGCGGTCGGGCTGAACGG
GGGGTTCGTGCACACAGCCCAGCTTGGAGCGAACGACCTACACCGAACTGAGATACCTACAGCGTGAGCT
ATGAGAAAGCGCCACGCTTCCCGAAGGGAGAAAGGCGGACAGGTATCCGGTAAGCGGCAGGGTCGGAACA
GGAGAGCGCACGAGGGAGCTTCCAGGGGGAAACGCCTGGTATCTTTATAGTCCTGTCGGGTTTCGCCACC
TCTGACTTGAGCGTCGATTTTTGTGATGCTCGTCAGGGGGGCGGAGCCTATGGAAAAACGCCAGCAACGC
GGCCTTTTTACGGTTCCTGGCCTTTTGCTGGCCTTTTGCTCACATGTTCTTTCCTGCGTTATCCCCTGAT
TCTGTGGATAACCGTATTACCGCCTTTGAGTGAGCTGATACCGCTCGCCGCAGCCGAACGACCGAGCGCA
GCGAGTCAGTGAGCGAGGAAGCGGAAGAGCGCCCAATACGCAAACCGCCTCTCCCCGCGCGTTGGCCGAT
TCATTAATGCAGCTGGCACGACAGGTTTCCCGACTGGAAAGCGGGCAGTGAGCGCAACGCAATTAATGTG
AGTTAGCTCACTCATTAGGCACCCCAGGCTTTACACTTTATGCTTCCGGCTCGTATGTTGTGTGGAATTG
TGAGCGGATAACAATTTCACACAGGAAACAGCTATGACCATGATTACGCCAAGCGCGCAATTAACCCTCA
CTAAAGGGAACAAAAGCTGGAGCTGCAAGC
Features (pLannotate 1.2.2; 31 found; start..end, strand, type, name):
      5..231     +  promoter       RSV promoter: Rous sarcoma virus enhancer/promoter
    232..412     +  LTR            5' LTR (truncated): truncated 5' long terminal repeat (LTR) from HIV-1
    459..584     +  misc_feature   HIV-1 Ψ: packaging signal of human immunodeficiency virus type 1
    568..931     +  CDS            HIV-1 gag (fragment): gag protein from human immunodeficiency virus 1; gag
   1077..1310    +  misc_feature   RRE: The Rev response element (RRE) of HIV-1 allows for Rev-dependent mRNA export from the nucleus to the cytoplasm.
   1687..1713    +  CDS            Rev (fragment): human immunodeficiency virus 1 (HIV-1) Rev protein; rev; enhances nuclear export of unspliced and incompletely spliced viral mRNAs
   1720..1743    +  promoter       SV40 promoter (fragment): SV40 early promoter
   1744..1815    +  promoter       SV40 promoter (fragment): SV40 enhancer and early promoter
   1839..1974    +  rep_origin     SV40 ori: SV40 origin of replication
   2020..2616    +  CDS            PuroR (fragment): puromycin N-acetyltransferase; pac from Streptomyces; confers resistance to puromycin
   2665..2782    +  misc_feature   cPPT/CTS: central polypurine tract and central termination sequence of HIV-1
   2847..2913    +  CDS            small t antigen (fragment): SV40 (simian virus 40) small t antigen
   2920..4098    +  promoter       EF-1α promoter: strong constitutive promoter for human elongation factor EF-1α
   4115..8086    +  CDS            SALL1: SALL1_HUMAN - Also known as SAL1, ZNF794. Experimental evidence at protein level: Swiss-Prot protein existence level 1. Transcriptional repressor involved in organogenesis. Plays an essential role in ureteric bud invasion during kidney development. From Homo sapiens (Human).
   8102..8155    +  promoter       U6 promoter (fragment): RNA polymerase III promoter for human U6 snRNA
   8197..8785    +  misc_feature   WPRE: woodchuck hepatitis virus posttranscriptional regulatory element
   8836..8855    +  misc_feature   cPPT/CTS (fragment): central polypurine tract and central termination sequence of HIV-1
   8857..9090    +  LTR            3' LTR (ΔU3): self-inactivating 3' long terminal repeat (LTR) from HIV-1
   9168..9289    +  polyA_signal   SV40 poly(A) signal: SV40 polyadenylation signal
   9329..9464    +  rep_origin     SV40 ori: SV40 origin of replication
   9485..9503    -  promoter       T7 promoter: promoter for bacteriophage T7 RNA polymerase
   9511..9666    +  CDS            lacZα (fragment): LacZα fragment of β-galactosidase; lacZ fragment
   9671..10099   +  rep_origin     f1 ori (sequence partly withheld): f1 bacteriophage origin of replication; arrow indicates direction of (+) strand synthesis
  10152..10256   +  promoter       AmpR promoter: bla
  10257..11117   +  CDS            AmpR: β-lactamase; bla; confers resistance to ampicillin, carbenicillin, and related antibiotics
  11288..11876   +  rep_origin     ori: high-copy-number ColE1/pMB1/pBR322/pUC origin of replication
  12059..12151   +  CDS            lacI (fragment): lac repressor; lacI; The lac repressor binds to the lac operator to inhibit transcription in E. coli. This inhibition can be relieved by adding lactose or isopropyl-β-D-thiogalactopyranoside (IPTG).
  12164..12185   +  protein_bind   CAP binding site: CAP binding activates transcription in the presence of cAMP. E. coli catabolite activator protein
  12200..12230   +  promoter       lac promoter: promoter for the E. coli lac operon
  12234..12256   +  protein_bind   lac operator (fragment): The lac repressor binds to the lac operator to inhibit transcription in E. coli. This inhibition can be relieved by adding lactose or isopropyl-β-D-thiogalactopyranoside (IPTG). lac repressor encoded by lacI
  12299..12317   +  promoter       T3 promoter: promoter for bacteriophage T3 RNA polymerase
