[The description below was written by a language model from this plasmid's Addgene catalogue record and pLannotate feature annotations shown in this document.]
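Description:
TFORF1284 is a lentiviral mammalian expression plasmid built on the pLX_TRC317 backbone. It is one member of a barcoded library of transcription factor open reading frames, and this clone carries human SALL1, a zinc-finger transcriptional repressor involved in organogenesis and kidney development. The sequenced plasmid is about 12.3 kb. It is maintained in E. coli through a high-copy ColE1/pUC-type origin and ampicillin resistance (AmpR), and an f1 origin is also present. The depositor notes that the plasmid may recombine during propagation, as lentiviral plasmids with repeated LTRs often do.

The transfer cassette has a third-generation, self-inactivating layout. An RSV promoter drives a truncated HIV-1 5' LTR, followed by the Ψ packaging signal with a gag fragment, the Rev response element for Rev-dependent nuclear export of the genomic RNA, and a cPPT/CTS element that aids nuclear import. The cassette ends in a ΔU3 3' LTR, with an SV40 polyadenylation signal downstream. Within the provirus, SV40 early promoter sequences precede a puromycin N-acetyltransferase gene for selecting transduced cells. The strong constitutive EF-1α promoter separately drives the synthesized SALL1 ORF, and a WPRE downstream enhances transcript stability and expression.

According to the record, each construct in the collection carries a unique 24-bp barcode. The barcode is not annotated in the feature table, so its position cannot be stated. A short U6 promoter fragment annotated between the ORF and the WPRE is probably just a residual or primer-landing sequence. The barcodes identify which transcription factor was delivered in pooled overexpression screens, such as those for factors that direct cell differentiation.
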