Addgene plasmid #143946: TFORF1284
Purpose: Lentiviral vector for overexpressing transcription factor ORFs with unique 24-bp barcodes. Barcodes facilitate identification of transcription factors in pooled screens.
Depositing lab: Feng Zhang. Depositing organization: Broad Institute. Publication: A transcription factor atlas of directed differentiation. Joung J, Ma S, Tay T, Geiger-Schuller KR, Kirchgatterer PC, Verdine VK, Guo B, Arias-Garcia MA, Allen WE, Singh A, Kuksenko O, Abudayyeh OO, Gootenberg JS, Fu Z, Macrae RK, Buenrostro JD, Regev A, Zhang F. Cell. 2023 Jan 5;186(1):209-229.e26. doi: 10.1016/j.cell.2022.11.026. PubMed 36608654.
Backbone
  Vector backbone: pLX_TRC317
  Backbone manufacturer: Broad Institute Genetic Perturbation Platform
  Backbone size w/o insert (bp): 8264
  Vector type: Mammalian Expression, Lentiviral
  Selectable markers: Puromycin
Growth in bacteria
  Bacterial resistance: Ampicillin, 100 μg/mL
  Growth temperature: 37°C
  Growth strain: NEB Stable
  Copy number: High Copy
Gene/Insert
  Gene/Insert name: SALL1
  Species: H. sapiens (human)
  Insert size (bp): 4076
  Entrez Gene: SALL1 (a.k.a. HEL-S-89, HSAL1, Sal-1, TBS, ZNF794)
  Promoter: EF1a
  Cloning method: Unknown
  Sequencing primers: 5′ GGGTGGAGACTGAAGTTAGGCCAG; 3′ CACATAGCGTAAAAGGAGCAACATAG
Terms and licenses: Academic/Nonprofit Terms; Industry Terms: Not Available to Industry
Depositor comments: NM_002968,XM_011523254,XM_006721241,ENST00000251020 . The transcription factor ORF portion of this plasmid was synthesized by Genewiz. Please test multiple small colonies in case of plasmid recombination. To make this collection available in a timely manner, a portion of this collection was not fully sequenced by Addgene. If an Addgene verified full plasmid sequence is not available, please contact us prior to placing an order to request the full sequence.
How to cite: TFORF1284 was a gift from Feng Zhang (Addgene plasmid # 143946 ; http://n2t.net/addgene:143946 ; RRID:Addgene_143946)
