>Addgene plasmid #143946 | TFORF1284 | depositor partial sequence | sequence record 283965 | Insert
ACCGCCACCATGTCGCGGAGGAAGCAAGCGAAGCCTCAACATTTCCAATCCGACCCCGAAGTGGCCTCGC
TCCCCCGGCGAGATGGAGACACAGAAAAGGGTCAACCGAGTCGCCCTACTAAGAGCAAGGATGCCCACGT
CTGTGGCCGGTGCTGTGCCGAGTTCTTTGAATTATCAGATCTTCTGCTCCACAAGAAGAACTGTACTAAA
AATCAATTAGTTTTAATCGTAAATGAAAATCCAGCCTCCCCACCCGAAACCTTCTCCCCCAGCCCCCCTC
CTGATAATCCTGATGAACAAATGAATGACACAGTTAACAAAACAGATCAAGTGGACTGCAGCGACCTTTC
AGAACACAACGGACTTGACAGGGAAGAGTCCATGGAGGTGGAGGCCCCGGTTGCTAACAAAAGCGGCAGC
GGCACTTCCAGCGGCAGCCACAGCAGTACCGCCCCAAGCAGCAGCAGCAGCAGCAGCAGCAGCAGCGGCG
GCGGCGGCAGCTCCTCCACAGGTACCTCAGCGATCACAACCTCTCTACCTCAACTCGGGGACCTGACAAC
ACTGGGCAACTTCTCCGTAATCAACAGCAACGTCATCATCGAGAACCTCCAGAGCACCAAGGTGGCGGTG
GCCCAGTTCTCCCAGGAAGCGAGGTGCGGCGGGGCCTCTGGGGGCAAGCTGGCCGTCCCAGCCCTCATGG
AACAACTCCTAGCTCTGCAGCAGCAGCAGATCCACCAGCTGCAATTGATCGAACAGATTCGTCACCAAAT
ATTGCTGTTGGCTTCTCAGAATGCAGACTTGCCAACATCTTCTAGTCCTTCTCAAGGTACTTTACGAACA
TCTGCCAACCCCTTGTCCACGCTAAGTTCCCATTTATCTCAGCAGCTGGCAGCAGCAGCTGGATTGGCAC
AGAGCCTCGCCAGCCAATCTGCCAGCATTAGTGGTGTGAAACAGCTACCCCCAATCCAGCTACCTCAGAG
CAGTTCTGGCAACACCATCATTCCATCCAACAGCGGCTCTTCTCCCAATATGAACATATTGGCAGCGGCA
GTTACCACCCCGTCCTCTGAAAAAGTGGCTTCAAGTGCTGGGGCCTCCCATGTCAGCAACCCAGCGGTCT
CATCATCGTCCTCACCAGCTTTTGCAATAAGCAGTTTATTAAGTCCTGCGTCTAATCCACTTCTACCTCA
GCAAGCCTCCGCTAACTCGGTTTTCCCCAGCCCTTTGCCCAACATCGGAACAACTGCAGAGGATTTAAAC
TCCTTGTCTGCCTTGGCCCAGCAAAGAAAAAGCAAGCCACCAAATGTCACTGCCTTTGAAGCGAAAAGTA
CTTCCGATGAGGCATTCTTCAAACACAAGTGCAGGTTCTGCGCGAAGGTCTTTGGGAGTGACAGTGCCTT
GCAGATCCACTTGCGTTCCCATACCGGAGAGAGGCCATTCAAGTGCAACATCTGCGGGAACAGGTTCTCC
ACCAAGGGGAATCTGAAAGTCCACTTTCAGCGCCACAAAGAGAAATACCCTCATATCCAGATGAACCCCT
ATCCTGTGCCTGAGCATTTGGACAATATCCCCACGAGTACTGGCATCCCATATGGCATGTCCATCCCTCC
AGAGAAGCCAGTCACCAGCTGGCTAGACACCAAACCAGTCCTGCCTACTCTGACCACTTCAGTCGGCCTG
CCGTTGCCCCCAACCCTCCCAAGCCTCATACCCTTCATCAAGACGGAAGAGCCAGCCCCCATCCCCATCA
GCCATTCTGCCACCAGCCCCCCAGGCTCAGTCAAAAGTGACTCCGGGGGCCCTGAGTCAGCCACAAGAAA
CCTAGGTGGGCTCCCAGAGGAAGCCGAAGGGTCCACTCTGCCACCCTCTGGTGGCAAAAGCGAAGAGAGT
GGCATGGTCACCAACTCAGTCCCGACGGCGAGCAGTAGCGTCCTGAGCTCCCCAGCGGCAGACTGCGGCC
CCGCGGGCAGTGCCACCACCTTCACCAACCCTTTGTTGCCGCTCATGTCCGAGCAGTTCAAGGCCAAGTT
TCCTTTTGGGGGACTCCTGGACTCAGCTCAGGCATCAGAGACGTCCAAGCTTCAGCAACTGGTAGAAAAC
ATTGACAAGAAGGCCACTGACCCCAATGAGTGCATCATCTGCCACCGGGTTCTCAGCTGCCAGAGCGCCT
TGAAAATGCACTACAGGACACACACTGGGGAGAGGCCCTTTAAGTGTAAGATCTGTGGCCGGGCTTTCAC
CACGAAAGGGAATCTTAAAACCCACTACAGTGTCCATCGTGCTATGCCCCCGCTCAGAGTCCAGCATTCC
TGCCCCATCTGCCAGAAGAAGTTCACGAACGCTGTGGTCCTGCAGCAGCACATCCGAATGCATATGGGAG
GCCAGATCCCCAACACCCCAGTCCCCGACAGCTACTCTGAGTCCATGGAGTCTGACACAGGTTCCTTTGA
TGAGAAAAATTTTGATGACCTAGACAACTTCTCTGATGAAAACATGGAAGACTGTCCTGAGGGCAGCATC
CCTGATACACCTAAGTCTGCAGACGCCTCCCAAGACAGCTTATCCTCTTCGCCTTTGCCCCTCGAGATGT
CGAGCATCGCTGCTTTGGAAAATCAGATGAAGATGATCAATGCTGGCCTGGCAGAGCAGCTACAGGCCAG
CCTGAAGTCAGTGGAGAATGGGTCCATCGAGGGGGATGTCCTGACCAATGATTCATCCTCAGTGGGTGGT
GACATGGAAAGCCAAAGTGCTGGCAGCCCAGCCATCTCAGAGTCTACCTCTTCCATGCAGGCTCTGTCCC
CGTCCAACAGCACGCAGGAGTTCCACAAGTCACCCAGCATTGAGGAGAAACCACAGAGAGCGGTCCCAAG
CGAGTTTGCCAATGGTTTGTCTCCCACCCCAGTGAATGGTGGGGCTTTGGATTTGACATCTAGTCACGCA
GAGAAAATCATCAAAGAAGATTCTTTGGGGATCCTCTTCCCTTTTAGAGACCGGGGTAAATTTAAAAACA
CTGCTTGTGACATTTGTGGCAAAACATTTGCTTGTCAGAGTGCCTTGGACATTCACTATAGAAGTCATAC
CAAAGAGAGACCATTTATTTGCACAGTTTGCAATCGTGGCTTTTCCACAAAGGGTAATTTGAAGCAGCAC
ATGTTGACACATCAGATGCGAGATCTGCCATCCCAGCTCTTTGAGCCCAGTTCCAACCTTGGCCCCAATC
AGAACTCAGCGGTGATTCCCGCCAACTCGTTGTCATCTCTCATCAAGACAGAGGTCAACGGCTTCGTGCA
TGTTTCTCCTCAGGACAGTAAGGACACCCCCACCAGTCACGTCCCGTCTGGGCCTCTGTCTTCCTCTGCC
ACATCCCCAGTTCTGCTCCCTGCTCTGCCCAGGAGAACTCCCAAGCAGCACTACTGCAACACATGTGGCA
AAACCTTCTCCTCATCGAGTGCCCTGCAGATTCACGAGAGAACTCACACTGGAGAGAAACCCTTTGCTTG
CACTATTTGTGGAAGAGCTTTCACGACTAAAGGCAATCTTAAGGTACACATGGGCACTCACATGTGGAAT
AGCACCCCTGCACGACGGGGTCGGCGGCTCTCTGTGGATGGCCCCATGACATTTCTAGGAGGCAATCCCG
TCAAGTTCCCAGAAATGTTCCAGAAGGATTTGGCGGCAAGATCAGGAAGTGGGGATCCTTCCAGCTTCTG
GAATCAGTATGCAGCAGCGCTCTCCAACGGGCTGGCGATGAAGGCCAACGAGATCTCCGTCATTCAGAAC
GGTGGCATCCCTCCAATTCCTGGAAGCCTCGGCAGTGGGAACAGCTCACCTGTTAGTGGGCTGACGGGAA
ACCTGGAGAGGCTCCAGAACTCAGAGCCCAATGCTCCCCTGGCCGGCCTGGAGAAAATGGCAAGCAGTGA
GAACGGAACCAACTTCCGCTTCACCCGCTTCGTGGAGGACAGCAAGGAGATCGTCACGAGTTAGTAATGA
ACTAGTCCGTAACTTGAAAGTATTTCGATTTCTTGGCTTTATATATCTTGTGGAAAGGACGAAAGAGTCC
CGGAGGCGTGCCCGAT
