>Addgene plasmid #143946 | TFORF1284 | depositor partial sequence | sequence record 283966 | Barcode
AAGAGTCCCGGAGGCGTGCCCGAT
